Addgene plasmid #156581: pD649-HAsp-mCherry-Fc(DAPA)-AviTag-6xHis
Purpose: Mammalian expression of mCherry fused to Fc(DAPA)-Avi-6xHis. Protein is secreted from cells.
Depositing lab: Chris Garcia. Depositing organization: Stanford University. Publication: A Human IgSF Cell-Surface Interactome Reveals a Complex Network of Protein-Protein Interactions. Wojtowicz WM, Vielmetter J, Fernandes RA, Siepe DH, Eastman CL, Chisholm GB, Cox S, Klock H, Anderson PW, Rue SM, Miller JJ, Glaser SM, Bragstad ML, Vance J, Lam AW, Lesley SA, Zinn K, Garcia KC. Cell. 2020 Aug 20;182(4):1027-1043.e17. doi: 10.1016/j.cell.2020.07.025. PubMed 32822567.
Backbone
  Vector backbone: pD649
  Backbone size w/o insert (bp): 6106
  Vector type: Mammalian Expression
Growth in bacteria
  Bacterial resistance: Ampicillin, 100 μg/mL
  Growth temperature: 37°C
  Growth strain: DH5alpha
  Copy number: High Copy
Gene/Insert
  Gene/Insert name: mCherry
  Species: Discosoma sp.
  Insert size (bp): 708
  Mutation: Fc region of human IgG contains D265A and P329A mutations (DAPA)
  Promoter: CMV/SP6
  Tag / fusion protein: Fc(DAPA)-AviTag-6xHis (C terminal on backbone)
  Cloning method: Restriction Enzyme; 5′ cloning site GCGGCCGC (not destroyed); 3′ cloning site GGCGCGCC (not destroyed)
  Sequencing primers: 5′ ATTTAGGTGACACTATAG; 3′ CACGTACCAGTTGAACTTCACC
Resource information
  A portion of this plasmid was derived from a plasmid made by: synthesis by ThermoFisher
Terms and licenses: Academic/Nonprofit Terms; Industry Terms: Not Available to Industry
Depositor comments: Some plasmids in this collection may have an IS4-like element ISVsa5 family transposase upstream of the CMV promoter.
How to cite: pD649-HAsp-mCherry-Fc(DAPA)-AviTag-6xHis was a gift from Chris Garcia (Addgene plasmid # 156581 ; http://n2t.net/addgene:156581 ; RRID:Addgene_156581)
