[The description below was written by a language model from this plasmid's Addgene catalogue record and pLannotate feature annotations shown in this document.]
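Description:
pD649-HAsp-mCherry-Fc(DAPA)-AviTag-6xHis is a mammalian expression plasmid built on the pD649 backbone for producing a secreted mCherry fusion protein. It is maintained in E. coli at high copy through a ColE1/pUC-type origin and selected with ampicillin via the bla gene. The feature table also shows an SV40 early promoter/EM7 promoter unit driving sequence annotated as a puromycin N-acetyltransferase fragment followed by a ble fragment and an SV40 poly(A) signal. This suggests a mammalian selection cassette, although the catalogue entry does not list a mammalian selectable marker and the annotations are only partial matches. Short fragments of f1 ori, lacZα, KanR and an rrnB terminator appear to be backbone remnants.

The expression unit consists of the CMV enhancer and immediate-early promoter with a portion of CMV intron A, followed by an SP6 promoter that could serve for in vitro transcription or as a sequencing primer site. Downstream lies a secretion signal, named "HAsp" in the construct name but matched by the annotation software as a fragment of an immunoglobulin heavy-chain signal sequence. It is followed by the 708 bp mCherry coding sequence from Discosoma sp., flanked by retained restriction sites so the insert can be exchanged. mCherry is fused at its C terminus to a human IgG1 Fc region carrying the D265A and P329A (DAPA) substitutions, which are generally used to reduce Fc effector binding. An AviTag for site-specific enzymatic biotinylation and a polyhistidine tag for affinity purification come next. The histidine tag is named 6xHis in the record but annotated as 8xHis in the sequenced plasmid. A bGH poly(A) signal ends the transcript.

The plasmid belongs to a collection made for a human IgSF cell-surface interactome screen. The depositor notes that some plasmids in the collection may carry an IS4-like transposase upstream of the CMV promoter, but none is annotated here.
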