Features (pLannotate 1.2.2; 23 found; start..end, strand, type, name):
    145..192     -  promoter       EM7 promoter: synthetic bacterial promoter&nbsp
    240..569     -  promoter       SV40 promoter: SV40 enhancer and early promoter
    583..691     -  rep_origin     f1 ori (fragment): f1 bacteriophage origin of replication; arrow indicates direction of (+) strand synthesis
    692..803     -  polyA_signal   bGH poly(A) signal: bovine growth hormone polyadenylation signal
    949..972     -  CDS            8xHis: 8xHis affinity tag
    976..1017    -  CDS            AviTag™ (fragment): peptide tag that allows for enzymatic biotinylation
   1027..1704    -  CDS            IGHG1 (fragment): IGHG1_HUMAN - Experimental evidence at protein level: Swiss-Prot protein existence level 1. Constant region of immunoglobulin heavy chains. Immunoglobulins, also known as antibodies, are membrane-bound or secreted glycoproteins produced by B lymphocytes. In the recognition phase of humoral immunity, the membrane-bound immunoglobulins serve as receptors which, upon binding of a specific antigen, trigger the clonal expansion and differentiation of B lymphocytes into immunoglobulins- secreting plasma cells. Secreted immunoglobulins mediate the effector phase of humoral immunity, which results in
   1747..2454    -  CDS            mCherry: mCherry is a basic (constitutively fluorescent) red fluorescent protein published in 2004, derived from Discosoma sp.. It is reported to be a very rapidly-maturing monomer with low acid sensitivity.
   2563..2600    -  CDS            IgH signal sequence (fragment): signal sequence from the mouse immunoglobulin heavy chain variable region
   2604..2622    -  promoter       SP6 promoter: promoter for bacteriophage SP6 RNA polymerase
   2674..2717    -  intron         CMV intron (fragment): modified intron A from human cytomegalovirus
   2853..3056    -  promoter       CMV promoter: human cytomegalovirus (CMV) immediate early promoter
   3057..3360    -  enhancer       CMV enhancer: human cytomegalovirus immediate early enhancer
   3603..3619    -  protein_bind   lac operator: The lac repressor binds to the lac operator to inhibit transcription in E. coli. This inhibition can be relieved by adding lactose or isopropyl-β-D-thiogalactopyranoside (IPTG). lac repressor encoded by lacI
   4075..4094    +  CDS            lacZα (fragment): LacZα fragment of β-galactosidase; lacZ fragment
   4119..4136    -  terminator     rrnB T2 terminator (fragment): transcription terminator T2 from the E. coli rrnB gene
   4361..4949    -  rep_origin     ori: high-copy-number ColE1/pMB1/pBR322/pUC origin of replication
   5060..5084    +  CDS            KanR (fragment): aminoglycoside phosphotransferase; aph(3')-Ia; confers resistance to kanamycin
   5114..5210    +  promoter       AmpR promoter (fragment): bla
   5213..6073    +  CDS            AmpR: β-lactamase; bla; confers resistance to ampicillin, carbenicillin, and related antibiotics
   6126..6247    -  polyA_signal   SV40 poly(A) signal: SV40 polyadenylation signal
   6242..6367    -  CDS            ble (fragment): BLE_KLEPN - Experimental evidence at protein level: Swiss-Prot protein existence level 1. Binding protein with a strong affinity to the bleomycin family of antibiotics. Binds to CL990; an antimitotic-antibiotic compound. From Klebsiella pneumoniae.
   6377..126     -  CDS            PuroR (fragment) (across the origin): puromycin N-acetyltransferase; pac from Streptomyces; confers resistance to puromycin
>Addgene plasmid #156581 | pD649-HAsp-mCherry-Fc(DAPA)-AviTag-6xHis | addgene full sequence | sequence record 368752 | Addgene NGS Result
GTGGCGGTCCGGATCGACGGTGTGGCGCGTGGCGGGGTAGTCGGCGAACGCGGCGGCGAGGGTGCGTACG
GCCCTGGGGACGTCGTCGCGGGTGGCGAGGCGCACCGTGGGCTTGTACTCGGTCATGGTTTAGTTCCTCA
CCTTGTCGTATTATACTATGCCGATATACTATGCCGATGATTAATTGTCAACACGTGCTGATCAGATCCG
AAAATGGATATACAAGCTCCCGGGAGCTTTTTGCAAAAGCCTAGGCCTCCAAAAAAGCCTCCTCACTACT
TCTGGAATAGCTCAGAGGCAGAGGCGGCCTCGGCCTCTGCATAAATAAAAAAAATTAGTCAGCCATGGGG
CGGAGAATGGGCGGAACTGGGCGGAGTTAGGGGCGGGATGGGCGGAGTTAGGGGCGGGACTATGGTTGCT
GACTAATTGAGATGCATGCTTTGCATACTTCTGCCTGCTGGGGAGCCTGGGGACTTTCCACACCTGGTTG
CTGACTAATTGAGATGCATGCTTTGCATACTTCTGCCTGCTGGGGAGCCTGGGGACTTTCCACACCCTAA
CTGACACACATTCCACAGAATTAATTCGCGTTAAATTTTTGTTAAATCAGCTCATTTTTTAACCAATAGG
CCGAAATCGGCAAAATCCCTTATAAATCAAAAGAATAGACCGAGATAGGGTTGAGTGTTGTGATGCAATT
TCCTCATTTTATTAGGAAAGGACAGTGGGAGTGGCACCTTCCAGGGTCAAGGAAGGCACGGGGGAGGGGC
AAACAACAGATGGCTGGCAACTAGAAGGCACAGTCGAGGCTGATTTTCTCTATCTATTTATTTTACTACT
CAAGACTATCTTGCAAAGTAGAAGAACCCTGTCTGCAGTATGACGACCGTGTATACCCGATTGGCTTACC
GGGTAACGCGTTGTGCCAGTGACTACAGGCCGGCCTTAATGGTGATGGTGATGGTGATGGTGATGTTCGT
GCCATTCGATTTTCTGAGCCTCGAAGATGTCGTTCAGTCCTCCGCCGCCGGGGCTCAGGCTCAGGGACTT
CTGGGTGTAGTGGTTGTGCAGGGCCTCGTGCATCACGCTGCAGCTGAACACGTTGCCCTGCTGCCACCTG
GACTTGTCCACGGTCAGCTTGCTGTACAGGAAGAAGCTGCCGTCGCTGTCCAGCACTGGGGGGGTGGTCT
TGTAGTTGTTCTCGGGCTGGCCGTTGCTCTCCCACTCCACGGCGATATCGCTGGGGTAGAAGCCCTTCAC
CAGACAGGTCAGGGACACCTGGTTCTTGGTCATCTCCTCCCGGCTGGGGGGCAGGGTGTACACCTGGGGC
TCCCGTGGCTGGCCCTTGGCCTTGCTGATTGTCTTTTCGATTGGGGCAGCCAGGGCCTTGTTGGAGACTT
TGCACTTGTATTCTTTGCCGTTCAGCCAGTCCTGGTGCAGCACGGTCAGCACGGACACCACCCTGTAGGT
GCTGTTGTACTGCTCCTCTCTGGGCTTGGTCTTGGCGTTGTGCACCTCCACGCCGTCCACGTACCAGTTG
AACTTCACCTCTGGGTCCTCGTGGGACACGGCCACCACCACGCAGGTCACCTCGGGGGTCCTGCTGATCA
TCAGGGTGTCCTTGGGCTTGGGGGGGAACAGGAACACGGAAGGCCCTCCCAGCAGTTCTGGAGCTGGGCA
GGGGGGGCAGGTGTGGGTCTTGTCGCTCCCAGGCCCTTGAAACAGAACTTCCAACCCCGGCGCGCCTTTG
TACAGTTCGTCCATACCACCGGTAGAGTGACGACCTTCAGCACGTTCGTACTGTTCAACGATGGTGTAGT
CTTCGTTGTGAGAGGTGATGTCCAGTTTGATGTTAACGTTGTAAGCACCCGGCAGCTGAACCGGTTTTTT
AGCTTTGTAGGTGGTTTTAACTTCAGCGTCGTAGTGACCACCGTCTTTCAGTTTCAGACGCTGTTTGATT
TCACCTTTCAGAGCACCGTCTTCCGGGTACATACGTTCAGAAGAAGCTTCCCAACCCATGGTTTTTTTCT
GCATAACCGGACCGTCAGACGGGAAGTTGGTACCACGCAGTTTAACTTTGTAGATGAATTCACCGTCCTG
CAGAGAAGAGTCCTGGGTAACGGTAACAACACCACCGTCTTCGAAGTTCATAACACGTTCCCATTTGAAA
CCTTCCGGGAAAGACAGTTTCAGGTAGTCCGGGATGTCAGCCGGGTGTTTAACGTAAGCTTTAGAACCGT
ACATGAACTGCGGAGACAGGATGTCCCAAGCGAACGGCAGCGGACCACCTTTGGTAACTTTCAGTTTAGC
GGTCTGGGTACCTTCGTACGGACGACCTTCACCTTCACCTTCGATTTCGAATTCGTGACCGTTAACAGAA
CCTTCCATGTGAACTTTGAAACGCATGAATTCTTTGATGATAGCCATGTTGTCTTCTTCACCTTTAGAAA
CCATGGCGGCCGCAGCGAACACCAGGCAGAAGATGTAGCTCAGGGCAATGATGGTCTTCATGGTGGCGCT
AGCAGGCGCGTTTTCGATAGAACCGAGGTGCAGTTGGACCTGGGAGTGGACACCTGTGGAGAGAAAGGCA
AAGTGGATGTTATTCTATAGTGTCACCTAAATCGTATGTGTATGATACATAAGGTTATGTATTAATTGTA
GCCGCGTTCTAACGAAGCCAAGGGGGTGGGCCTATAGACTCTATAGGCGGTACTTACGTCACTCTTGGCA
CGGGGAATCCGCGTTCCAATGCACCGTTCCCGGCCGCGGAGGCTGGATCGGTCCCGGTGTCTTCTATGGA
GGTCAAAACAGCGTGGATGGCGTCTCCAGGCGATCTGACGGTTCACTAAACGAGCTCTGCTTATATAGAC
CTCCCACCGTACACGCCTACCGCCCATTTGCGTCAATGGGGCGGAGTTGTTACGACATTTTGGAAAGTCC
CGTTGATTTTGGTGCCAAAACAAACTCCCATTGACGTCAATGGGGTGGAGACTTGGAAATCCCCGTGAGT
CAAACCGCTATCCACGCCCATTGATGTACTGCCAAAACCGCATCACCATGGTAATAGCGATGACTAATAC
GTAGATGTACTGCCAAGTAGGAAAGTCCCATAAGGTCATGTACTGGGCATAATGCCAGGCGGGCCATTTA
CCGTCATTGACGTCAATAGGGGGCGTACTTGGCATATGATACACTTGATGTACTGCCAAGTGGGCAGTTT
ACCGTAAATACTCCACCCATTGACGTCAATGGAAAGTCCCTATTGGCGTTACTATGGGAACATACGTCAT
TATTGACGTCAATGGGCGGGGGTCGTTGGGCGGTCAGCCAGGCGGGCCATTTACCGTAAGTTATGTAACG
CGGAACTCCATATATGGGCTATGAACTAATGACCCCGTAATTGATTACTATTAATAACTAGTCAATAATC
AATGCCAACATGGCGGTCATATTGGACATGAGCCAATATAAATGTACATATTATGATATAGATACAACGT
ATGCAATGGCCAATAGCCAATATTGATTTATGCTATATAACCAATGAATAATATGGCTAATGGCCAATAT
TGAGTCAACGCCACTGTGCATGAAGCTCGTAATTGTTATCCGCTCACAATTAAGGGCGACACAAAATTTA
TTCTAAATGATAATAAATACTGATAACATCTTATAGTTTGTATTATATTTTGTATTATCGTTGACATGTA
TAATTTTGATATCAAAAACTGATTTTCCCTTTATTATTTTCGAGATTTATTTTCTTAATTCTCTTTAACA
AACTAGAAATATTGTATATACAAAAAATCATAAATAATAGATGAATAGTTTAATTATAGGTGTTCATCAA
TCGAAAAAGCAACGTATCTTATTTAAAGTGCGTTGCTTTTTTCTCATTTATAAGGTTAAATAATTCTCAT
ATATCAAGCAAAGTGACAGGCGCCCTTAAATATTCTGACAAATGCTCTTTCCCTAAACTCCCCCCATAAA
AAAACCCGCCGAAGCGGGTTTTTACGTTATTTGCGGATTAACGATTACTCGTTATCAGAACCGCCCAGGG
GGCCCGAGCTTAAGACTGGCCGTCGTTTTACAACACAGAAAGAGTTTGTAGAAACGCAAAAAGGCCATCC
GTCAGGGGCCTTCTGCTTAGTTTGATGCCTGGCAGTTCCCTACTCTCGCCTTCCGCTTCCTCGCTCACTG
ACTCGCTGCGCTCGGTCGTTCGGCTGCGGCGAGCGGTATCAGCTCACTCAAAGGCGGTAATACGGTTATC
CACAGAATCAGGGGATAACGCAGGAAAGAACATGTGAGCAAAAGGCCAGCAAAAGGCCAGGAACCGTAAA
AAGGCCGCGTTGCTGGCGTTTTTCCATAGGCTCCGCCCCCCTGACGAGCATCACAAAAATCGACGCTCAA
GTCAGAGGTGGCGAAACCCGACAGGACTATAAAGATACCAGGCGTTTCCCCCTGGAAGCTCCCTCGTGCG
CTCTCCTGTTCCGACCCTGCCGCTTACCGGATACCTGTCCGCCTTTCTCCCTTCGGGAAGCGTGGCGCTT
TCTCATAGCTCACGCTGTAGGTATCTCAGTTCGGTGTAGGTCGTTCGCTCCAAGCTGGGCTGTGTGCACG
AACCCCCCGTTCAGCCCGACCGCTGCGCCTTATCCGGTAACTATCGTCTTGAGTCCAACCCGGTAAGACA
CGACTTATCGCCACTGGCAGCAGCCACTGGTAACAGGATTAGCAGAGCGAGGTATGTAGGCGGTGCTACA
GAGTTCTTGAAGTGGTGGGCTAACTACGGCTACACTAGAAGAACAGTATTTGGTATCTGCGCTCTGCTGA
AGCCAGTTACCTTCGGAAAAAGAGTTGGTAGCTCTTGATCCGGCAAACAAACCACCGCTGGTAGCGGTGG
TTTTTTTGTTTGCAAGCAGCAGATTACGCGCAGAAAAAAAGGATCTCAAGAAGATCCTTTGATCTTTTCT
ACGGGGTCTGACGCTCAGTGGAACGACGCGCGCGTAACTCACGTTAAGGGATTTTGGTCATGAGCAAGGG
GTGTTATGAGCCATATTCAGGTATAAATGGGCTCGCGATAATGTTCAGAATTGGTTAATTGGTTGTAACA
CTGACCCCTATTTGTTTATTTTTCTAAATACATTCAAATATGTATCCGCTCATGAGACAATAACCCTGAT
AAATGCTTCAATAATATTGAAAAAGGAAGAATATGAGTATTCAACATTTCCGTGTCGCCCTTATTCCCTT
TTTTGCGGCATTTTGCCTTCCTGTTTTTGCTCACCCAGAAACGCTGGTGAAAGTAAAAGATGCTGAAGAT
CAGTTGGGTGCACGAGTGGGTTACATCGAACTGGATCTCAACAGCGGTAAGATCCTTGAGAGTTTTCGCC
CCGAAGAACGTTTTCCAATGATGAGCACTTTTAAAGTTCTGCTATGTGGCGCGGTATTATCCCGTATTGA
CGCCGGGCAAGAGCAACTCGGTCGCCGCATACACTATTCTCAGAATGACTTGGTTGAGTACTCACCAGTC
ACAGAAAAGCATCTTACGGATGGCATGACAGTAAGAGAATTATGCAGTGCTGCCATAACCATGAGTGATA
ACACTGCGGCCAACTTACTTCTGACAACGATCGGAGGACCGAAGGAGCTAACCGCTTTTTTGCACAACAT
GGGGGATCATGTAACTCGCCTTGATCGTTGGGAACCGGAGCTGAATGAAGCCATACCAAACGACGAGCGT
GACACCACGATGCCTGTAGCGATGGCAACAACGTTGCGCAAACTATTAACTGGCGAACTACTTACTCTAG
CTTCCCGGCAACAATTAATAGACTGGATGGAGGCGGATAAAGTTGCAGGACCACTTCTGCGCTCGGCCCT
TCCGGCTGGCTGGTTTATTGCTGATAAATCCGGAGCCGGTGAGCGTGGTTCTCGCGGTATCATCGCAGCG
CTGGGGCCAGATGGTAAGCCCTCCCGTATCGTAGTTATCTACACGACGGGGAGTCAGGCAACTATGGATG
AACGAAATAGACAGATCGCTGAGATAGGTGCCTCACTGATTAAGCATTGGTAATGACCATGATTACGCCA
AGCTCTAGCTAGAGGTCGACGGTATACAGACATGATAAGATACATTGATGAGTTTGGACAAACCACAACT
AGAATGCAGTGAAAAAAATGCTTTATTTGTGAAATTTGTGATGCTATTGCTTTATTTGTAACCATTATAA
GCTGCAATAAACAAGTTGGGGTGGGCGAAGAACTCCAGCATGAGATCCCCGCGCTGGAGGATCATCCAGC
CGGCGTCCCGGAAAACGATTCCGAAGCCCAACCTTTCATAGAAGGCGGCGGTGGAATCGAAATCTCGTAG
CACGTGTCAGGCACCGGGCTTGCGGGTCATGCACCAGGTGCGCGGTCCTTCGGGCACCTCGACGTCGGCG
GTGACGGTGAAGCCGAGCCGCTCGTAGAAGGGGAGGTTGCGGGGCGCGGATGTCTCCAGGAAGGCGGGCA
CCCCGGCGCGCTCGGCCGCCTCCACTCCGGGGAGCACGACGGCGCTGCCCAGACCCTTGCCCTGGTGGTC
GGGCGAGACGCCGACGGTGGCCAGGAACCACGCGGGCTCCTTGGGCCGGTGCGGCGCCAGGAGGCCTTCC
ATCTGTTGCTGCGCGGCCAGCCGGGAACCGCTCAACTCGGCCATGCGCGGGCCGATCTCGGCGAACACCG
CCCCCGCTTCGACGCTCTCCGGCGTGGTCCAGACCGCCACCGCGGCGCCGTCGTCCGCGACCCACACCTT
GCCGATGTCGAGCCCGACGCGCGTGAGGAAGAGTTCTTGCAGCTCGGTGACCCGCTCGAT
